Addgene plasmid #161598: pCfB9356(IV-1_Markerfree_BackBone)
Purpose: (Empty Backbone) EasyClone-MarkerFree backbone vector for the addition of 1 or 2 genes and promoters for integration into site IV-1, (Chr IV: 132921..132940)
Depositing lab: Irina Borodina. Depositing organization: Danmarks Tekniske Universitet. Publication: Expansion of EasyClone-MarkerFree toolkit for Saccharomyces cerevisiae genome with new integration sites. Babaei M, Sartori L, Karpukhin A, Abashkin D, Matrosova E, Borodina I. FEMS Yeast Res. 2021 May 11;21(4). pii: 6249452. doi: 10.1093/femsyr/foab027. PubMed 33893795.
Backbone
  Vector backbone: Unknown
  Vector type: Yeast Expression, CRISPR, Synthetic Biology
Growth in bacteria
  Bacterial resistance: Ampicillin, 100 μg/mL
  Growth temperature: 37°C
  Growth strain: DH5alpha
  Copy number: High Copy
Gene/Insert
  Gene/Insert name: None
Terms and licenses: Academic/Nonprofit Terms; Industry Terms: Not Available to Industry
How to cite: pCfB9356(IV-1_Markerfree_BackBone) was a gift from Irina Borodina (Addgene plasmid # 161598 ; http://n2t.net/addgene:161598 ; RRID:Addgene_161598)
