[The description below was written by a language model from this plasmid's Addgene catalogue record and pLannotate feature annotations shown in this document.]
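Description:
pCfB9356(IV-1_Markerfree_BackBone) is an empty backbone from the EasyClone-MarkerFree toolkit for Saccharomyces cerevisiae. It is designed to receive one or two genes with their promoters and deliver them as a stable chromosomal integration at site IV-1 on chromosome IV. It is a 4,332 nt plasmid propagated in E. coli, where a high-copy ColE1/pUC-type origin and the β-lactamase gene (ampicillin resistance) provide maintenance and selection. No yeast origin of replication or yeast selectable marker is annotated, in keeping with its role as an integrative, marker-free vector. The parental backbone is recorded as unknown.

The functional core is a pair of yeast transcription terminators, ADH1 and CYC1, placed close together in divergent orientation. The short gap between them is presumably where the cloning takes place. Genes inserted there with a central promoter or promoter pair would read outward, each ending in its own terminator, which matches the stated capacity for one or two expression units. The unannotated stretches on either side of the terminators presumably carry the homology arms for the IV-1 locus, although the feature table does not label them. Two minimal FRT sites in opposite orientations lie at the outer edges of this region. The record does not explain their purpose.

The remaining annotations are short fragments of rrnB terminators, 5S rRNA, KanR and lacZα, which appear to be bacterial backbone remnants. The vector is catalogued under yeast expression, CRISPR and synthetic biology. In that context, integration without a marker would rely on a Cas9-induced break at the target coordinates, with the guide RNA and nuclease supplied separately, since neither is annotated here. Typical uses include metabolic engineering and multi-gene pathway assembly in yeast.
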