Features (pLannotate 1.2.2; 12 found; start..end, strand, type, name):
    487..520     +  protein_bind   FRT (minimal): supports FLP-mediated excision but not integration (Turan and Bode, 2011) FLP recombinase from the Saccharomyces cerevisiae 2μ plasmid
   1098..1263    -  terminator     ADH1 terminator: S. cerevisiae ADH1; transcription terminator for the S. cerevisiae alcohol dehydrogenase 1 (ADH1) gene
   1322..1511    +  terminator     CYC1 terminator: S. cerevisiae CYC1; transcription terminator for CYC1
   2075..2108    -  protein_bind   FRT (minimal): supports FLP-mediated excision but not integration (Turan and Bode, 2011) FLP recombinase from the Saccharomyces cerevisiae 2μ plasmid
   2152..2192    -  terminator     rrnB T1 terminator (fragment): transcription terminator T1 from the E. coli rrnB gene
   2194..2309    -  ncRNA          5S rRNA: Accession: RF00001 - 5S ribosomal RNA
   2340..2364    +  CDS            KanR (fragment): aminoglycoside phosphotransferase; aph(3')-Ia; confers resistance to kanamycin
   2394..2490    +  promoter       AmpR promoter (fragment): bla
   2493..3353    +  CDS            AmpR: β-lactamase; bla; confers resistance to ampicillin, carbenicillin, and related antibiotics
   3475..4063    +  rep_origin     ori: high-copy-number ColE1/pMB1/pBR322/pUC origin of replication
   4288..4305    +  terminator     rrnB T2 terminator (fragment): transcription terminator T2 from the E. coli rrnB gene
   4330..17      -  CDS            lacZα (fragment) (across the origin): LacZα fragment of β-galactosidase; lacZ fragment
>Addgene plasmid #161598 | pCfB9356(IV-1_Markerfree_BackBone) | addgene full sequence | sequence record 318101 | Addgene NGS Result
GTAAAACGACGGCCAGTCTTAAGCTCGGGCCCCCTGGGCGGTTCTGATAACGAGTAATCGTTAATCCGCA
AATAACGTAAAAACCCGCTTCGGCGGGTTTTTTTATGGGGGGAGTTTAGGGAAAGAGCATTTGTCAGAAT
ATTTAAGGGCGCCTGTCACTTTGCTTGATATATGAGAATTATTTAACCTTATAAATGAGAAAAAAGCAAC
GCACTTTAAATAAGATACGTTGCTTTTTCGATTGATGAACACCTATAATTAAACTATTCATCTATTATTT
ATGATTTTTTGTATATACAATATTTCTAGTTTGTTAAAGAGAATTAAGAAAATAAATCTCGAAAATAATA
AAGGGAAAATCAGTTTTTGATATCAAAATTATACATGTCAACGATAATACAAAATATAATACAAACTATA
AGATGTTATCAGTATTTATTATGCATTTAGAATAAATTTTGTGTCGCCCTTATTCGACTCACTATAGAAG
TTCCTATTCTCTAGAAAGTATAGGAACTTCACTTCATTTTATTTAAATTTGCGGCCGCGAATGCGTGCGA
TATCTCTCCAAGGTTAGCCGCCCATATAAAAAACTCTAGGAACCAAATTTGGTATACTGCGTGCGCTTGA
GATTCAGTTTTTGTGTAAATCGGTTGCTGCAAACTATTTATATTAATGTTACATCGATGCAAGATTTTAG
CCATGTTCCTAGTTTCTTGTCTATGAGCGTTTACTCAACCGAGACTCTTGTTTGCTATTATCTCGATTCG
ACGAACAAACAGTTCCCTGGGTATTCGAACAAAGCACAGTTGGTGATTTTGTTTGAAACTACAGACGTGC
TCTCTTTTACAAAATAAATTGTAGGAAGTGATCCGCACAGGCAGAGGGAATTACAGATCACGCTCCTCTC
TTATGACTAATGCACTCAGCATTTTCTCTTCCTTATAAACTCCGTCCACAGTACCCGATCAGCTGGCTCA
TCGTTATTCTAAATTAACTGATGACTGATGTTACGTCTGCGTCAAATTCCGCCGGAATATTGCGTAGTTT
TAGTAAGAAAAAAACAAATTCCGACGGGAACTCTACGTGCAACGCTTGAGCGACCTCATGCTATACCTGA
GAAAGCAACCTGACCTACAGGAAAGAGTTACTCAAGAATAAGAATTTTCGTTTTAAAACCTAAGAGTCAC
TTTAAAATTTGTATACACTTATTTTTTTTATAACTTATTTAATAATAAAAATCATAAATCATAAGAAATT
CGCTTATTTAGAAGTGTCAACAACGTATCTACCAACGGAATGCGTGCGATCGCGTGCATTCATCCGCTCT
AACCGAAAAGGAAGGAGTTAGACAACCTGAAGTCTAGGTCCCTATTTATTTTTTTATAGTTATGTTAGTA
TTAAGAACGTTATTTATATTTCAAATTTTTCTTTTTTTTCTGTACAGACGCGTGTACGCATGTAACATTA
TACTGAAAACCTTGCTTGAGAAGGTTTTGGGACGCTCGAAGAGTGGCCTTTACTTTGCTAGGTTGAGAAA
AAGAATTCTTTAGAGGATCACACGTAGTAAAAGAAAAAAAAGATCTCTTCGCGCCACTCCCGGTTTCTCT
GTGGATACGGCGTTACTAGCGTTGCAAGTGGCAAAAAAATGAGTAATGTCACAATGGCCTGGCCTTGTCC
CACTATCCCTTATTCATGGTTGAAAAATATGACCAAAATTGCTGGGGAATTTTCTCTTCGGTAGTGGACG
ACGACGACATTAGAGCAATAGGCAATAATTTAATTTGCGCTTTAGGTTCTTGCTGACGATGATGCGTGAG
TAATATTATTACCAAGTTTTAAGGGCCTCATCGCTGGCCATTTTTTACACCTGCTTAAATACCCGATGAT
GATATATATAAATGATATTGGCTGCTTATCGATAAAGTGTATTTGATATGTTCCCGTTTAGTTTATTCTT
GTTTCTTATCTACATAACAAACAAAGGAAGGACCCTGTATTGTTTTCCTAAAGATGACTGCTGCTAAACC
AAATCATCGCGTGCATTCGCGGCCGCATTTAAATCCCCACTTCAGAAGTTCCTATACTTTCTAGAGAATA
GGAACTTCACTATAGAGTCGAATAAGGGCGACACCCCATAATTAGCCCGGGCGAAAGGCCCAGTCTTTCG
ACTGAGCCTTTCGTTTTATTTGATGCCTGGCAGTTCCCTACTCTCGCATGGGGAGTCCCCACACTACCAT
CGGCGCTACGGCGTTTCACTTCTGAGTTCGGCATGGGGTCAGGTGGGACCACCGCGCTACTGCCGCCAGG
CAAACAAGGGGTGTTATGAGCCATATTCAGGTATAAATGGGCTCGCGATAATGTTCAGAATTGGTTAATT
GGTTGTAACACTGACCCCTATTTGTTTATTTTTCTAAATACATTCAAATATGTATCCGCTCATGAGACAA
TAACCCTGATAAATGCTTCAATAATATTGAAAAAGGAAGAATATGAGTATTCAACATTTCCGTGTCGCCC
TTATTCCCTTTTTTGCGGCATTTTGCCTTCCTGTTTTTGCTCACCCAGAAACGCTGGTGAAAGTAAAAGA
TGCTGAAGATCAGTTGGGTGCACGAGTGGGTTACATCGAACTGGATCTCAACAGCGGTAAGATCCTTGAG
AGTTTTCGCCCCGAAGAACGTTTTCCAATGATGAGCACTTTTAAAGTTCTGCTATGTGGCGCGGTATTAT
CCCGTATTGACGCCGGGCAAGAGCAACTCGGTCGCCGCATACACTATTCTCAGAATGACTTGGTTGAGTA
CTCACCAGTCACAGAAAAGCATCTTACGGATGGCATGACAGTAAGAGAATTATGCAGTGCTGCCATAACC
ATGAGTGATAACACTGCGGCCAACTTACTTCTGACAACGATCGGAGGACCGAAGGAGCTAACCGCTTTTT
TGCACAACATGGGGGATCATGTAACTCGCCTTGATCGTTGGGAACCGGAGCTGAATGAAGCCATACCAAA
CGACGAGCGTGACACCACGATGCCTGTAGCGATGGCAACAACGTTGCGCAAACTATTAACTGGCGAACTA
CTTACTCTAGCTTCCCGGCAACAATTAATAGACTGGATGGAGGCGGATAAAGTTGCAGGACCACTTCTGC
GCTCGGCCCTTCCGGCTGGCTGGTTTATTGCTGATAAATCCGGAGCCGGTGAGCGTGGTTCTCGCGGTAT
CATCGCAGCGCTGGGGCCAGATGGTAAGCCCTCCCGTATCGTAGTTATCTACACGACGGGGAGTCAGGCA
ACTATGGATGAACGAAATAGACAGATCGCTGAGATAGGTGCCTCACTGATTAAGCATTGGTAAGCAGAGC
ATTACGCTGACTTGACGGGACGGCGCAAGCTCATGACCAAAATCCCTTAACGTGAGTTACGCGCGCGTCG
TTCCACTGAGCGTCAGACCCCGTAGAAAAGATCAAAGGATCTTCTTGAGATCCTTTTTTTCTGCGCGTAA
TCTGCTGCTTGCAAACAAAAAAACCACCGCTACCAGCGGTGGTTTGTTTGCCGGATCAAGAGCTACCAAC
TCTTTTTCCGAAGGTAACTGGCTTCAGCAGAGCGCAGATACCAAATACTGTTCTTCTAGTGTAGCCGTAG
TTAGCCCACCACTTCAAGAACTCTGTAGCACCGCCTACATACCTCGCTCTGCTAATCCTGTTACCAGTGG
CTGCTGCCAGTGGCGATAAGTCGTGTCTTACCGGGTTGGACTCAAGACGATAGTTACCGGATAAGGCGCA
GCGGTCGGGCTGAACGGGGGGTTCGTGCACACAGCCCAGCTTGGAGCGAACGACCTACACCGAACTGAGA
TACCTACAGCGTGAGCTATGAGAAAGCGCCACGCTTCCCGAAGGGAGAAAGGCGGACAGGTATCCGGTAA
GCGGCAGGGTCGGAACAGGAGAGCGCACGAGGGAGCTTCCAGGGGGAAACGCCTGGTATCTTTATAGTCC
TGTCGGGTTTCGCCACCTCTGACTTGAGCGTCGATTTTTGTGATGCTCGTCAGGGGGGCGGAGCCTATGG
AAAAACGCCAGCAACGCGGCCTTTTTACGGTTCCTGGCCTTTTGCTGGCCTTTTGCTCACATGTTCTTTC
CTGCGTTATCCCCTGATTCTGTGGATAACCGTATTACCGCCTTTGAGTGAGCTGATACCGCTCGCCGCAG
CCGAACGACCGAGCGCAGCGAGTCAGTGAGCGAGGAAGCGGAAGGCGAGAGTAGGGAACTGCCAGGCATC
AAACTAAGCAGAAGGCCCCTGACGGATGGCCTTTTTGCGTTTCTACAAACTCTTTCTGTGTT
